Addgene plasmid #199647: LentiCas9-sgVRK1 #4-Blast
Purpose: Expresses Cas9 and sgRNA guide targeting VRK1
Depositing lab: William Hahn. Depositing organization: Dana-Farber Cancer Institute. Publication: VRK1 as a synthetic lethal target in VRK2 promoter-methylated cancers of the nervous system. So J, Mabe NW, Englinger B, Chow KH, Moyer SM, Yerrum S, Trissal MC, Marques JG, Kwon JJ, Shim B, Pal S, Panditharatna E, Quinn T, Schaefer DA, Jeong D, Mayhew DL, Hwang J, Beroukhim R, Ligon KL, Stegmaier K, Filbin MG, Hahn WC. JCI Insight. 2022 Oct 10;7(19):e158755. doi: 10.1172/jci.insight.158755. PubMed 36040810.
Backbone
  Vector backbone: lentiCas9-Blast
  Vector type: Lentiviral
  Selectable markers: Blasticidin
Growth in bacteria
  Bacterial resistance: Ampicillin, 100 μg/mL
  Growth temperature: 30°C
  Growth strain: NEB Stable
  Copy number: High Copy
Gene/Insert
  Gene/Insert name: N/A
  gRNA/shRNA sequence: TGGAAAGTAGGATTACCCAT
  Species: H. sapiens (human)
  Entrez Gene: VRK1 (a.k.a. PCH1, PCH1A)
  Cloning method: Restriction Enzyme; 5′ cloning site Unknown (unknown if destroyed)
Terms and licenses: Academic/Nonprofit Terms; Industry Terms: Not Available to Industry
How to cite: LentiCas9-sgVRK1 #4-Blast was a gift from William Hahn (Addgene plasmid # 199647 ; http://n2t.net/addgene:199647 ; RRID:Addgene_199647)
