[The description below was written by a language model from this plasmid's Addgene catalogue record and pLannotate feature annotations shown in this document.]
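Description:
LentiCas9-sgVRK1 #4-Blast is an all-in-one lentiviral CRISPR plasmid of about 12.8 kb that delivers both Streptococcus pyogenes Cas9 and a single guide RNA against human VRK1, built on the lentiCas9-Blast backbone. It is maintained in E. coli at high copy through a ColE1/pUC-type origin with ampicillin resistance (AmpR); an f1 origin is also present. The backbone outside the viral region additionally carries an SV40/EM7-driven bleomycin/Zeocin resistance cassette, although the catalogue lists only blasticidin as the mammalian selectable marker.

The transfer cassette follows a third-generation, self-inactivating design. A CMV enhancer/promoter fused to a truncated HIV-1 5' LTR drives production of the viral genomic RNA in packaging cells. The Ψ packaging signal with a partial gag sequence, the RRE and the cPPT/CTS support encapsidation, Rev-dependent nuclear export and nuclear import respectively. The ΔU3 3' LTR disables LTR promoter activity after integration. Within this frame, a human U6 RNA polymerase III promoter sits upstream of the guide position and the Cas9 gRNA scaffold, producing the VRK1-targeting sgRNA. Downstream, an EF-1α core promoter drives the Cas9 coding sequence, followed by the blasticidin S deaminase gene. The table does not annotate the element linking Cas9 and BSD, so how the two are co-expressed is not stated. A WPRE after BSD enhances transcript stability and expression.

The construct is used to make lentivirus for stable transduction of human cells, blasticidin selection and Cas9-mediated disruption of VRK1. The "#4" in the name suggests it is one of several guides against this gene. The associated work examined VRK1 as a synthetic lethal dependency in nervous system cancers with VRK2 promoter methylation.
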