Features (pLannotate 1.2.2; 34 found; start..end, strand, type, name):
    228..452     +  polyA_signal   bGH poly(A) signal: bovine growth hormone polyadenylation signal
    456..477     +  promoter       SV40 promoter (fragment): SV40 enhancer and early promoter
    498..926     +  rep_origin     f1 ori (sequence partly withheld): f1 bacteriophage origin of replication; arrow indicates direction of (+) strand synthesis
    940..1269    +  promoter       SV40 promoter: SV40 enhancer and early promoter
   1317..1364    +  promoter       EM7 promoter: synthetic bacterial promoter&nbsp
   1383..1757    +  CDS            BleoR: antibiotic-binding protein; Sh ble from Streptoalloteichus hindustanus; confers resistance to bleomycin, phleomycin, and Zeocin™
   1767..1892    +  CDS            ble (fragment): BLE_KLEPN - Experimental evidence at protein level: Swiss-Prot protein existence level 1. Binding protein with a strong affinity to the bleomycin family of antibiotics. Binds to CL990; an antimitotic-antibiotic compound. From Klebsiella pneumoniae.
   1887..2008    +  polyA_signal   SV40 poly(A) signal: SV40 polyadenylation signal
   2079..2101    -  protein_bind   lac operator (fragment): The lac repressor binds to the lac operator to inhibit transcription in E. coli. This inhibition can be relieved by adding lactose or isopropyl-β-D-thiogalactopyranoside (IPTG). lac repressor encoded by lacI
   2105..2135    -  promoter       lac promoter: promoter for the E. coli lac operon
   2150..2171    -  protein_bind   CAP binding site: CAP binding activates transcription in the presence of cAMP. E. coli catabolite activator protein
   2184..2276    -  CDS            lacI (fragment): lac repressor; lacI; The lac repressor binds to the lac operator to inhibit transcription in E. coli. This inhibition can be relieved by adding lactose or isopropyl-β-D-thiogalactopyranoside (IPTG).
   2459..3047    -  rep_origin     ori: high-copy-number ColE1/pMB1/pBR322/pUC origin of replication
   3218..4078    -  CDS            AmpR: β-lactamase; bla; confers resistance to ampicillin, carbenicillin, and related antibiotics
   4079..4183    -  promoter       AmpR promoter: bla
   4242..4294    -  misc_feature   bom (fragment): basis of mobility region from pBR322
   4449..4828    +  enhancer       CMV enhancer: human cytomegalovirus immediate early enhancer
   4829..5028    +  promoter       CMV promoter: human cytomegalovirus (CMV) immediate early promoter
   5046..5226    +  LTR            5' LTR (truncated): truncated 5' long terminal repeat (LTR) from HIV-1
   5273..5398    +  misc_feature   HIV-1 Ψ: packaging signal of human immunodeficiency virus type 1
   5382..5745    +  CDS            HIV-1 gag (fragment): gag protein from human immunodeficiency virus 1; gag
   5891..6124    +  misc_feature   RRE: The Rev response element (RRE) of HIV-1 allows for Rev-dependent mRNA export from the nucleus to the cytoplasm.
   6501..6601    +  CDS            Rev (fragment): human immunodeficiency virus 1 (HIV-1) Rev protein; rev; enhances nuclear export of unspliced and incompletely spliced viral mRNAs
   6651..6768    +  misc_feature   cPPT/CTS: central polypurine tract and central termination sequence of HIV-1
   6819..7059    +  promoter       U6 promoter: RNA polymerase III promoter for human U6 snRNA
   7089..7164    +  misc_RNA       gRNA scaffold: guide RNA scaffold for the Streptococcus pyogenes CRISPR/Cas9 system
   7182..7200    +  CDS            small t antigen (fragment): SV40 (simian virus 40) small t antigen
   7226..7437    +  promoter       EF-1α core promoter: core promoter for human elongation factor EF-1α
   7462..11565   +  CDS            Cas9: Cas9 (Csn1) endonuclease from the Streptococcus pyogenes Type II CRISPR/Cas system generates RNA-guided double strand breaks in DNA
  11704..12102   +  CDS            BSD: blasticidin S deaminase; Aspergillus terreus BSD; confers resistance to blasticidin
  12103..12124   +  misc_feature   MCS (fragment): pBluescript multiple cloning site
  12127..12715   +  misc_feature   WPRE: woodchuck hepatitis virus posttranscriptional regulatory element
  12766..12785   +  misc_feature   cPPT/CTS (fragment): central polypurine tract and central termination sequence of HIV-1
  12787..196     +  LTR            3' LTR (ΔU3) (across the origin): self-inactivating 3' long terminal repeat (LTR) from HIV-1
>Addgene plasmid #199647 | LentiCas9-sgVRK1 #4-Blast | addgene full sequence | sequence record 394138 | Addgene NGS Result
CTTTTTGCTTGTACTGGGTCTCTCTGGTTAGACCAGATCTGAGCCTGGGAGCTCTCTGGCTAACTAGGGA
ACCCACTGCTTAAGCCTCAATAAAGCTTGCCTTGAGTGCTTCAAGTAGTGTGTGCCCGTCTGTTGTGTGA
CTCTGGTAACTAGAGATCCCTCAGACCCTTTTAGTCAGTGTGGAAAATCTCTAGCAGGGCCCGTTTAAAC
CCGCTGATCAGCCTCGACTGTGCCTTCTAGTTGCCAGCCATCTGTTGTTTGCCCCTCCCCCGTGCCTTCC
TTGACCCTGGAAGGTGCCACTCCCACTGTCCTTTCCTAATAAAATGAGGAAATTGCATCGCATTGTCTGA
GTAGGTGTCATTCTATTCTGGGGGGTGGGGTGGGGCAGGACAGCAAGGGGGAGGATTGGGAAGACAATAG
CAGGCATGCTGGGGATGCGGTGGGCTCTATGGCTTCTGAGGCGGAAAGAACCAGCTGGGGCTCTAGGGGG
TATCCCC
[124 nt withheld, positions 498-621]
C
[91 nt withheld, positions 623-713]
A
[49 nt withheld, positions 715-763]
CCTTTGACGTTGGAGTCCACGTTCTTT
[37 nt withheld, positions 791-827]
ACCCTATCTCGGTCTATTCTTTTGATTTATAAGGGATTTTGCCGATTTCGGCCTATTGGTTAAAAAATGA
GCTGATTTAACAAAAATTTAACGCGAATTAATTCTGTGGAATGTGTGTCAGTTAGGGTGTGGAAAGTCCC
CAGGCTCCCCAGCAGGCAGAAGTATGCAAAGCATGCATCTCAATTAGTCAGCAACCAGGTGTGGAAAGTC
CCCAGGCTCCCCAGCAGGCAGAAGTATGCAAAGCATGCATCTCAATTAGTCAGCAACCATAGTCCCGCCC
CTAACTCCGCCCATCCCGCCCCTAACTCCGCCCAGTTCCGCCCATTCTCCGCCCCATGGCTGACTAATTT
TTTTTATTTATGCAGAGGCCGAGGCCGCCTCTGCCTCTGAGCTATTCCAGAAGTAGTGAGGAGGCTTTTT
TGGAGGCCTAGGCTTTTGCAAAAAGCTCCCGGGAGCTTGTATATCCATTTTCGGATCTGATCAGCACGTG
TTGACAATTAATCATCGGCATAGTATATCGGCATAGTATAATACGACAAGGTGAGGAACTAAACCATGGC
CAAGTTGACCAGTGCCGTTCCGGTGCTCACCGCGCGCGACGTCGCCGGAGCGGTCGAGTTCTGGACCGAC
CGGCTCGGGTTCTCCCGGGACTTCGTGGAGGACGACTTCGCCGGTGTGGTCCGGGACGACGTGACCCTGT
TCATCAGCGCGGTCCAGGACCAGGTGGTGCCGGACAACACCCTGGCCTGGGTGTGGGTGCGCGGCCTGGA
CGAGCTGTACGCCGAGTGGTCGGAGGTCGTGTCCACGAACTTCCGGGACGCCTCCGGGCCGGCCATGACC
GAGATCGGCGAGCAGCCGTGGGGGCGGGAGTTCGCCCTGCGCGACCCGGCCGGCAACTGCGTGCACTTCG
TGGCCGAGGAGCAGGACTGACACGTGCTACGAGATTTCGATTCCACCGCCGCCTTCTATGAAAGGTTGGG
CTTCGGAATCGTTTTCCGGGACGCCGGCTGGATGATCCTCCAGCGCGGGGATCTCATGCTGGAGTTCTTC
GCCCACCCCAACTTGTTTATTGCAGCTTATAATGGTTACAAATAAAGCAATAGCATCACAAATTTCACAA
ATAAAGCATTTTTTTCACTGCATTCTAGTTGTGGTTTGTCCAAACTCATCAATGTATCTTATCATGTCTG
TATACCGTCGACCTCTAGCTAGAGCTTGGCGTAATCATGGTCATAGCTGTTTCCTGTGTGAAATTGTTAT
CCGCTCACAATTCCACACAACATACGAGCCGGAAGCATAAAGTGTAAAGCCTGGGGTGCCTAATGAGTGA
GCTAACTCACATTAATTGCGTTGCGCTCACTGCCCGCTTTCCAGTCGGGAAACCTGTCGTGCCAGCTGCA
TTAATGAATCGGCCAACGCGCGGGGAGAGGCGGTTTGCGTATTGGGCGCTCTTCCGCTTCCTCGCTCACT
GACTCGCTGCGCTCGGTCGTTCGGCTGCGGCGAGCGGTATCAGCTCACTCAAAGGCGGTAATACGGTTAT
CCACAGAATCAGGGGATAACGCAGGAAAGAACATGTGAGCAAAAGGCCAGCAAAAGGCCAGGAACCGTAA
AAAGGCCGCGTTGCTGGCGTTTTTCCATAGGCTCCGCCCCCCTGACGAGCATCACAAAAATCGACGCTCA
AGTCAGAGGTGGCGAAACCCGACAGGACTATAAAGATACCAGGCGTTTCCCCCTGGAAGCTCCCTCGTGC
GCTCTCCTGTTCCGACCCTGCCGCTTACCGGATACCTGTCCGCCTTTCTCCCTTCGGGAAGCGTGGCGCT
TTCTCATAGCTCACGCTGTAGGTATCTCAGTTCGGTGTAGGTCGTTCGCTCCAAGCTGGGCTGTGTGCAC
GAACCCCCCGTTCAGCCCGACCGCTGCGCCTTATCCGGTAACTATCGTCTTGAGTCCAACCCGGTAAGAC
ACGACTTATCGCCACTGGCAGCAGCCACTGGTAACAGGATTAGCAGAGCGAGGTATGTAGGCGGTGCTAC
AGAGTTCTTGAAGTGGTGGCCTAACTACGGCTACACTAGAAGAACAGTATTTGGTATCTGCGCTCTGCTG
AAGCCAGTTACCTTCGGAAAAAGAGTTGGTAGCTCTTGATCCGGCAAACAAACCACCGCTGGTAGCGGTG
GTTTTTTTGTTTGCAAGCAGCAGATTACGCGCAGAAAAAAAGGATCTCAAGAAGATCCTTTGATCTTTTC
TACGGGGTCTGACGCTCAGTGGAACGAAAACTCACGTTAAGGGATTTTGGTCATGAGATTATCAAAAAGG
ATCTTCACCTAGATCCTTTTAAATTAAAAATGAAGTTTTAAATCAATCTAAAGTATATATGAGTAAACTT
GGTCTGACAGTTACCAATGCTTAATCAGTGAGGCACCTATCTCAGCGATCTGTCTATTTCGTTCATCCAT
AGTTGCCTGACTCCCCGTCGTGTAGATAACTACGATACGGGAGGGCTTACCATCTGGCCCCAGTGCTGCA
ATGATACCGCGAGACCCACGCTCACCGGCTCCAGATTTATCAGCAATAAACCAGCCAGCCGGAAGGGCCG
AGCGCAGAAGTGGTCCTGCAACTTTATCCGCCTCCATCCAGTCTATTAATTGTTGCCGGGAAGCTAGAGT
AAGTAGTTCGCCAGTTAATAGTTTGCGCAACGTTGTTGCCATTGCTACAGGCATCGTGGTGTCACGCTCG
TCGTTTGGTATGGCTTCATTCAGCTCCGGTTCCCAACGATCAAGGCGAGTTACATGATCCCCCATGTTGT
GCAAAAAAGCGGTTAGCTCCTTCGGTCCTCCGATCGTTGTCAGAAGTAAGTTGGCCGCAGTGTTATCACT
CATGGTTATGGCAGCACTGCATAATTCTCTTACTGTCATGCCATCCGTAAGATGCTTTTCTGTGACTGGT
GAGTACTCAACCAAGTCATTCTGAGAATAGTGTATGCGGCGACCGAGTTGCTCTTGCCCGGCGTCAATAC
GGGATAATACCGCGCCACATAGCAGAACTTTAAAAGTGCTCATCATTGGAAAACGTTCTTCGGGGCGAAA
ACTCTCAAGGATCTTACCGCTGTTGAGATCCAGTTCGATGTAACCCACTCGTGCACCCAACTGATCTTCA
GCATCTTTTACTTTCACCAGCGTTTCTGGGTGAGCAAAAACAGGAAGGCAAAATGCCGCAAAAAAGGGAA
TAAGGGCGACACGGAAATGTTGAATACTCATACTCTTCCTTTTTCAATATTATTGAAGCATTTATCAGGG
TTATTGTCTCATGAGCGGATACATATTTGAATGTATTTAGAAAAATAAACAAATAGGGGTTCCGCGCACA
TTTCCCCGAAAAGTGCCACCTGACGTCGACGGATCGGGAGATCTCCCGATCCCCTATGGTGCACTCTCAG
TACAATCTGCTCTGATGCCGCATAGTTAAGCCAGTATCTGCTCCCTGCTTGTGTGTTGGAGGTCGCTGAG
TAGTGCGCGAGCAAAATTTAAGCTACAACAAGGCAAGGCTTGACCGACAATTGCATGAAGAATCTGCTTA
GGGTTAGGCGTTTTGCGCTGCTTCGCGATGTACGGGCCAGATATACGCGTTGACATTGATTATTGACTAG
TTATTAATAGTAATCAATTACGGGGTCATTAGTTCATAGCCCATATATGGAGTTCCGCGTTACATAACTT
ACGGTAAATGGCCCGCCTGGCTGACCGCCCAACGACCCCCGCCCATTGACGTCAATAATGACGTATGTTC
CCATAGTAACGCCAATAGGGACTTTCCATTGACGTCAATGGGTGGAGTATTTACGGTAAACTGCCCACTT
GGCAGTACATCAAGTGTATCATATGCCAAGTACGCCCCCTATTGACGTCAATGACGGTAAATGGCCCGCC
TGGCATTATGCCCAGTACATGACCTTATGGGACTTTCCTACTTGGCAGTACATCTACGTATTAGTCATCG
CTATTACCATGGTGATGCGGTTTTGGCAGTACATCAATGGGCGTGGATAGCGGTTTGACTCACGGGGATT
TCCAAGTCTCCACCCCATTGACGTCAATGGGAGTTTGTTTTGGCACCAAAATCAACGGGACTTTCCAAAA
TGTCGTAACAACTCCGCCCCATTGACGCAAATGGGCGGTAGGCGTGTACGGTGGGAGGTCTATATAAGCA
GCGCGTTTTGCCTGTACTGGGTCTCTCTGGTTAGACCAGATCTGAGCCTGGGAGCTCTCTGGCTAACTAG
GGAACCCACTGCTTAAGCCTCAATAAAGCTTGCCTTGAGTGCTTCAAGTAGTGTGTGCCCGTCTGTTGTG
TGACTCTGGTAACTAGAGATCCCTCAGACCCTTTTAGTCAGTGTGGAAAATCTCTAGCAGTGGCGCCCGA
ACAGGGACTTGAAAGCGAAAGGGAAACCAGAGGAGCTCTCTCGACGCAGGACTCGGCTTGCTGAAGCGCG
CACGGCAAGAGGCGAGGGGCGGCGACTGGTGAGTACGCCAAAAATTTTGACTAGCGGAGGCTAGAAGGAG
AGAGATGGGTGCGAGAGCGTCAGTATTAAGCGGGGGAGAATTAGATCGCGATGGGAAAAAATTCGGTTAA
GGCCAGGGGGAAAGAAAAAATATAAATTAAAACATATAGTATGGGCAAGCAGGGAGCTAGAACGATTCGC
AGTTAATCCTGGCCTGTTAGAAACATCAGAAGGCTGTAGACAAATACTGGGACAGCTACAACCATCCCTT
CAGACAGGATCAGAAGAACTTAGATCATTATATAATACAGTAGCAACCCTCTATTGTGTGCATCAAAGGA
TAGAGATAAAAGACACCAAGGAAGCTTTAGACAAGATAGAGGAAGAGCAAAACAAAAGTAAGACCACCGC
ACAGCAAGCGGCCGCTGATCTTCAGACCTGGAGGAGGAGATATGAGGGACAATTGGAGAAGTGAATTATA
TAAATATAAAGTAGTAAAAATTGAACCATTAGGAGTAGCACCCACCAAGGCAAAGAGAAGAGTGGTGCAG
AGAGAAAAAAGAGCAGTGGGAATAGGAGCTTTGTTCCTTGGGTTCTTGGGAGCAGCAGGAAGCACTATGG
GCGCAGCGTCAATGACGCTGACGGTACAGGCCAGACAATTATTGTCTGGTATAGTGCAGCAGCAGAACAA
TTTGCTGAGGGCTATTGAGGCGCAACAGCATCTGTTGCAACTCACAGTCTGGGGCATCAAGCAGCTCCAG
GCAAGAATCCTGGCTGTGGAAAGATACCTAAAGGATCAACAGCTCCTGGGGATTTGGGGTTGCTCTGGAA
AACTCATTTGCACCACTGCTGTGCCTTGGAATGCTAGTTGGAGTAATAAATCTCTGGAACAGATTTGGAA
TCACACGACCTGGATGGAGTGGGACAGAGAAATTAACAATTACACAAGCTTAATACACTCCTTAATTGAA
GAATCGCAAAACCAGCAAGAAAAGAATGAACAAGAATTATTGGAATTAGATAAATGGGCAAGTTTGTGGA
ATTGGTTTAACATAACAAATTGGCTGTGGTATATAAAATTATTCATAATGATAGTAGGAGGCTTGGTAGG
TTTAAGAATAGTTTTTGCTGTACTTTCTATAGTGAATAGAGTTAGGCAGGGATATTCACCATTATCGTTT
CAGACCCACCTCCCAACCCCGAGGGGACCCGACAGGCCCGAAGGAATAGAAGAAGAAGGTGGAGAGAGAG
ACAGAGACAGATCCATTCGATTAGTGAACGGATCGGCACTGCGTGCGCCAATTCTGCAGACAAATGGCAG
TATTCATCCACAATTTTAAAAGAAAAGGGGGGATTGGGGGGTACAGTGCAGGGGAAAGAATAGTAGACAT
AATAGCAACAGACATACAAACTAAAGAATTACAAAAACAAATTACAAAAATTCAAAATTTTCGGGTTTAT
TACAGGGACAGCAGAGATCCAGTTTGGTTAATTAAGGTACCGAGGGCCTATTTCCCATGATTCCTTCATA
TTTGCATATACGATACAAGGCTGTTAGAGAGATAATTAGAATTAATTTGACTGTAAACACAAAGATATTA
GTACAAAATACGTGACGTAGAAAGTAATAATTTCTTGGGTAGTTTGCAGTTTTAAAATTATGTTTTAAAA
TGGACTATCATATGCTTACCGTAACTTGAAAGTATTTCGATTTCTTGGCTTTATATATCTTGTGGAAAGG
ACGAAACACCGTGGAAAGTAGGATTACCCATGTTTTAGAGCTAGAAATAGCAAGTTAAAATAAGGCTAGT
CCGTTATCAACTTGAAAAAGTGGCACCGAGTCGGTGCTTTTTTGAATTCGCTAGCTAGGTCTTGAAAGGA
GTGGGAATTGGCTCCGGTGCCCGTCAGTGGGCAGAGCGCACATCGCCCACAGTCCCCGAGAAGTTGGGGG
GAGGGGTCGGCAATTGATCCGGTGCCTAGAGAAGGTGGCGCGGGGTAAACTGGGAAAGTGATGTCGTGTA
CTGGCTCCGCCTTTTTCCCGAGGGTGGGGGAGAACCGTATATAAGTGCAGTAGTCGCCGTGAACGTTCTT
TTTCGCAACGGGTTTGCCGCCAGAACACAGGACCGGTTCTAGAGCGCTGCCACCATGGACAAGAAGTACA
GCATCGGCCTGGACATCGGCACCAACTCTGTGGGCTGGGCCGTGATCACCGACGAGTACAAGGTGCCCAG
CAAGAAATTCAAGGTGCTGGGCAACACCGACCGGCACAGCATCAAGAAGAACCTGATCGGAGCCCTGCTG
TTCGACAGCGGCGAAACAGCCGAGGCCACCCGGCTGAAGAGAACCGCCAGAAGAAGATACACCAGACGGA
AGAACCGGATCTGCTATCTGCAAGAGATCTTCAGCAACGAGATGGCCAAGGTGGACGACAGCTTCTTCCA
CAGACTGGAAGAGTCCTTCCTGGTGGAAGAGGATAAGAAGCACGAGCGGCACCCCATCTTCGGCAACATC
GTGGACGAGGTGGCCTACCACGAGAAGTACCCCACCATCTACCACCTGAGAAAGAAACTGGTGGACAGCA
CCGACAAGGCCGACCTGCGGCTGATCTATCTGGCCCTGGCCCACATGATCAAGTTCCGGGGCCACTTCCT
GATCGAGGGCGACCTGAACCCCGACAACAGCGACGTGGACAAGCTGTTCATCCAGCTGGTGCAGACCTAC
AACCAGCTGTTCGAGGAAAACCCCATCAACGCCAGCGGCGTGGACGCCAAGGCCATCCTGTCTGCCAGAC
TGAGCAAGAGCAGACGGCTGGAAAATCTGATCGCCCAGCTGCCCGGCGAGAAGAAGAATGGCCTGTTCGG
AAACCTGATTGCCCTGAGCCTGGGCCTGACCCCCAACTTCAAGAGCAACTTCGACCTGGCCGAGGATGCC
AAACTGCAGCTGAGCAAGGACACCTACGACGACGACCTGGACAACCTGCTGGCCCAGATCGGCGACCAGT
ACGCCGACCTGTTTCTGGCCGCCAAGAACCTGTCCGACGCCATCCTGCTGAGCGACATCCTGAGAGTGAA
CACCGAGATCACCAAGGCCCCCCTGAGCGCCTCTATGATCAAGAGATACGACGAGCACCACCAGGACCTG
ACCCTGCTGAAAGCTCTCGTGCGGCAGCAGCTGCCTGAGAAGTACAAAGAGATTTTCTTCGACCAGAGCA
AGAACGGCTACGCCGGCTACATTGACGGCGGAGCCAGCCAGGAAGAGTTCTACAAGTTCATCAAGCCCAT
CCTGGAAAAGATGGACGGCACCGAGGAACTGCTCGTGAAGCTGAACAGAGAGGACCTGCTGCGGAAGCAG
CGGACCTTCGACAACGGCAGCATCCCCCACCAGATCCACCTGGGAGAGCTGCACGCCATTCTGCGGCGGC
AGGAAGATTTTTACCCATTCCTGAAGGACAACCGGGAAAAGATCGAGAAGATCCTGACCTTCCGCATCCC
CTACTACGTGGGCCCTCTGGCCAGGGGAAACAGCAGATTCGCCTGGATGACCAGAAAGAGCGAGGAAACC
ATCACCCCCTGGAACTTCGAGGAAGTGGTGGACAAGGGCGCTTCCGCCCAGAGCTTCATCGAGCGGATGA
CCAACTTCGATAAGAACCTGCCCAACGAGAAGGTGCTGCCCAAGCACAGCCTGCTGTACGAGTACTTCAC
CGTGTATAACGAGCTGACCAAAGTGAAATACGTGACCGAGGGAATGAGAAAGCCCGCCTTCCTGAGCGGC
GAGCAGAAAAAGGCCATCGTGGACCTGCTGTTCAAGACCAACCGGAAAGTGACCGTGAAGCAGCTGAAAG
AGGACTACTTCAAGAAAATCGAGTGCTTCGACTCCGTGGAAATCTCCGGCGTGGAAGATCGGTTCAACGC
CTCCCTGGGCACATACCACGATCTGCTGAAAATTATCAAGGACAAGGACTTCCTGGACAATGAGGAAAAC
GAGGACATTCTGGAAGATATCGTGCTGACCCTGACACTGTTTGAGGACAGAGAGATGATCGAGGAACGGC
TGAAAACCTATGCCCACCTGTTCGACGACAAAGTGATGAAGCAGCTGAAGCGGCGGAGATACACCGGCTG
GGGCAGGCTGAGCCGGAAGCTGATCAACGGCATCCGGGACAAGCAGTCCGGCAAGACAATCCTGGATTTC
CTGAAGTCCGACGGCTTCGCCAACAGAAACTTCATGCAGCTGATCCACGACGACAGCCTGACCTTTAAAG
AGGACATCCAGAAAGCCCAGGTGTCCGGCCAGGGCGATAGCCTGCACGAGCACATTGCCAATCTGGCCGG
CAGCCCCGCCATTAAGAAGGGCATCCTGCAGACAGTGAAGGTGGTGGACGAGCTCGTGAAAGTGATGGGC
CGGCACAAGCCCGAGAACATCGTGATCGAAATGGCCAGAGAGAACCAGACCACCCAGAAGGGACAGAAGA
ACAGCCGCGAGAGAATGAAGCGGATCGAAGAGGGCATCAAAGAGCTGGGCAGCCAGATCCTGAAAGAACA
CCCCGTGGAAAACACCCAGCTGCAGAACGAGAAGCTGTACCTGTACTACCTGCAGAATGGGCGGGATATG
TACGTGGACCAGGAACTGGACATCAACCGGCTGTCCGACTACGATGTGGACCATATCGTGCCTCAGAGCT
TTCTGAAGGACGACTCCATCGACAACAAGGTGCTGACCAGAAGCGACAAGAACCGGGGCAAGAGCGACAA
CGTGCCCTCCGAAGAGGTCGTGAAGAAGATGAAGAACTACTGGCGGCAGCTGCTGAACGCCAAGCTGATT
ACCCAGAGAAAGTTCGACAATCTGACCAAGGCCGAGAGAGGCGGCCTGAGCGAACTGGATAAGGCCGGCT
TCATCAAGAGACAGCTGGTGGAAACCCGGCAGATCACAAAGCACGTGGCACAGATCCTGGACTCCCGGAT
GAACACTAAGTACGACGAGAATGACAAGCTGATCCGGGAAGTGAAAGTGATCACCCTGAAGTCCAAGCTG
GTGTCCGATTTCCGGAAGGATTTCCAGTTTTACAAAGTGCGCGAGATCAACAACTACCACCACGCCCACG
ACGCCTACCTGAACGCCGTCGTGGGAACCGCCCTGATCAAAAAGTACCCTAAGCTGGAAAGCGAGTTCGT
GTACGGCGACTACAAGGTGTACGACGTGCGGAAGATGATCGCCAAGAGCGAGCAGGAAATCGGCAAGGCT
ACCGCCAAGTACTTCTTCTACAGCAACATCATGAACTTTTTCAAGACCGAGATTACCCTGGCCAACGGCG
AGATCCGGAAGCGGCCTCTGATCGAGACAAACGGCGAAACCGGGGAGATCGTGTGGGATAAGGGCCGGGA
TTTTGCCACCGTGCGGAAAGTGCTGAGCATGCCCCAAGTGAATATCGTGAAAAAGACCGAGGTGCAGACA
GGCGGCTTCAGCAAAGAGTCTATCCTGCCCAAGAGGAACAGCGATAAGCTGATCGCCAGAAAGAAGGACT
GGGACCCTAAGAAGTACGGCGGCTTCGACAGCCCCACCGTGGCCTATTCTGTGCTGGTGGTGGCCAAAGT
GGAAAAGGGCAAGTCCAAGAAACTGAAGAGTGTGAAAGAGCTGCTGGGGATCACCATCATGGAAAGAAGC
AGCTTCGAGAAGAATCCCATCGACTTTCTGGAAGCCAAGGGCTACAAAGAAGTGAAAAAGGACCTGATCA
TCAAGCTGCCTAAGTACTCCCTGTTCGAGCTGGAAAACGGCCGGAAGAGAATGCTGGCCTCTGCCGGCGA
ACTGCAGAAGGGAAACGAACTGGCCCTGCCCTCCAAATATGTGAACTTCCTGTACCTGGCCAGCCACTAT
GAGAAGCTGAAGGGCTCCCCCGAGGATAATGAGCAGAAACAGCTGTTTGTGGAACAGCACAAGCACTACC
TGGACGAGATCATCGAGCAGATCAGCGAGTTCTCCAAGAGAGTGATCCTGGCCGACGCTAATCTGGACAA
AGTGCTGTCCGCCTACAACAAGCACCGGGATAAGCCCATCAGAGAGCAGGCCGAGAATATCATCCACCTG
TTTACCCTGACCAATCTGGGAGCCCCTGCCGCCTTCAAGTACTTTGACACCACCATCGACCGGAAGAGGT
ACACCAGCACCAAAGAGGTGCTGGACGCCACCCTGATCCACCAGAGCATCACCGGCCTGTACGAGACACG
GATCGACCTGTCTCAGCTGGGAGGCGACAAGCGACCTGCCGCCACAAAGAAGGCTGGACAGGCTAAGAAG
AAGAAAGATTACAAAGACGATGACGATAAGGGATCCGGCGCAACAAACTTCTCTCTGCTGAAACAAGCCG
GAGATGTCGAAGAGAATCCTGGACCGATGGCCAAGCCTTTGTCTCAAGAAGAATCCACCCTCATTGAAAG
AGCAACGGCTACAATCAACAGCATCCCCATCTCTGAAGACTACAGCGTCGCCAGCGCAGCTCTCTCTAGC
GACGGCCGCATCTTCACTGGTGTCAATGTATATCATTTTACTGGGGGACCTTGTGCAGAACTCGTGGTGC
TGGGCACTGCTGCTGCTGCGGCAGCTGGCAACCTGACTTGTATCGTCGCGATCGGAAATGAGAACAGGGG
CATCTTGAGCCCCTGCGGACGGTGCCGACAGGTGCTTCTCGATCTGCATCCTGGGATCAAAGCCATAGTG
AAGGACAGTGATGGACAGCCGACGGCAGTTGGGATTCGTGAATTGCTGCCCTCTGGTTATGTGTGGGAGG
GCTAAGAATTCGATATCAAGCTTATCGGTAATCAACCTCTGGATTACAAAATTTGTGAAAGATTGACTGG
TATTCTTAACTATGTTGCTCCTTTTACGCTATGTGGATACGCTGCTTTAATGCCTTTGTATCATGCTATT
GCTTCCCGTATGGCTTTCATTTTCTCCTCCTTGTATAAATCCTGGTTGCTGTCTCTTTATGAGGAGTTGT
GGCCCGTTGTCAGGCAACGTGGCGTGGTGTGCACTGTGTTTGCTGACGCAACCCCCACTGGTTGGGGCAT
TGCCACCACCTGTCAGCTCCTTTCCGGGACTTTCGCTTTCCCCCTCCCTATTGCCACGGCGGAACTCATC
GCCGCCTGCCTTGCCCGCTGCTGGACAGGGGCTCGGCTGTTGGGCACTGACAATTCCGTGGTGTTGTCGG
GGAAATCATCGTCCTTTCCTTGGCTGCTCGCCTGTGTTGCCACCTGGATTCTGCGCGGGACGTCCTTCTG
CTACGTCCCTTCGGCCCTCAATCCAGCGGACCTTCCTTCCCGCGGCCTGCTGCCGGCTCTGCGGCCTCTT
CCGCGTCTTCGCCTTCGCCCTCAGACGAGTCGGATCTCCCTTTGGGCCGCCTCCCCGCGTCGACTTTAAG
ACCAATGACTTACAAGGCAGCTGTAGATCTTAGCCACTTTTTAAAAGAAAAGGGGGGACTGGAAGGGCTA
ATTCACTCCCAACGAAGACAAGATCTG
